Addgene plasmid #224525: pME EFS-rtTA/rtTA3 (JDW 1230)
Purpose: A Gateway compatible middle entry clone containing a rtTA-3rd generation transactivator
Depositing lab: Joshua Wythe. Depositing organization: University of Virginia. Publication: Multisite Assembly of Gateway Induced Clones (MAGIC): a flexible cloning toolbox with diverse applications in vertebrate model systems. Gillespie W, Zhang Y, Ruiz OE, Cerda J, Ortiz-Guzman J, Turner WD, Largoza G, Sherman M, Mosser LE, Fujimoto E, Chien CB, Kwan KM, Arenkiel BR, Devine WP, Wythe JD. bioRxiv [Preprint]. 2024 Jul 13:2024.07.13.603267. doi: 10.1101/2024.07.13.603267. PubMed 39026881.
Backbone
  Vector backbone: pDONR221
  Vector type: Gateway cloning
Growth in bacteria
  Bacterial resistance: Kanamycin, 50 μg/mL
  Growth temperature: 37°C
  Growth strain: DH5alpha
  Copy number: High Copy
Gene/Insert
  Gene/Insert name: EFS-rtTA
  Species: Synthetic
  Cloning method: Gateway Cloning
Terms and licenses: Academic/Nonprofit Terms; Industry Terms: Not Available to Industry
Depositor comments: Please visit https://doi.org/10.1101/2024.07.13.603267 for bioRxiv preprint.
How to cite: pME EFS-rtTA/rtTA3 (JDW 1230) was a gift from Joshua Wythe (Addgene plasmid # 224525 ; http://n2t.net/addgene:224525 ; RRID:Addgene_224525)
