[The description below was written by a language model from this plasmid's Addgene catalogue record and pLannotate feature annotations shown in this document.]
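Description:
pME EFS-rtTA/rtTA3 (JDW 1230) is a Gateway middle entry clone built on the pDONR221 backbone. It supplies a third-generation reverse tetracycline transactivator as a modular part for multisite Gateway assembly. It is a small (about 3.3 kb), high-copy bacterial plasmid carrying a ColE1/pUC-type origin and a kanamycin resistance gene (aph(3')-Ia) for selection in E. coli. The backbone also shows the usual pDONR features: rrnB T1 and T2 terminators upstream of the cloning region to insulate the insert from read-through transcription, a T7 promoter flanking the cassette, and short annotated remnants of lacI and lacZα.

The payload lies between attL1 and attL2, the sites that LR Clonase uses to transfer the insert into the middle position of a destination vector, between separately supplied 5' and 3' entry elements. Within these sites the annotation detects the rtTA3 coding sequence, running into three tandem copies of the minimal VP16 activation domain. This synthetic transactivator binds Tet-responsive promoters and activates them only when doxycycline is present.

Although the name and insert field read "EFS-rtTA", implying the short EF1α promoter, the feature table places the rtTA3 reading frame immediately after attL1 and annotates no EFS element. The roughly 750 bp between the att sites also leaves little room for a promoter. On this evidence the sequenced clone appears to carry the coding sequence alone, with the promoter expected to come from a 5' entry clone, though the record does not resolve this. The plasmid belongs to a toolkit for assembling expression constructs for vertebrate model systems, where it would provide the Tet-On driver component for doxycycline-inducible transgene expression.
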