Features (pLannotate 1.2.2; 11 found; start..end, strand, type, name):
    121..213     +  CDS            lacI (fragment): lac repressor; lacI; The lac repressor binds to the lac operator to inhibit transcription in E. coli. This inhibition can be relieved by adding lactose or isopropyl-β-D-thiogalactopyranoside (IPTG).
    268..295     -  terminator     rrnB T2 terminator: transcription terminator T2 from the E. coli rrnB gene
    427..470     +  terminator     rrnB T1 terminator: Escherichia coli rrnB; transcription terminator T1 from the E. coli rrnB gene
    517..553     -  CDS            lacZα (fragment): LacZα fragment of β-galactosidase; lacZ fragment
    569..668     +  protein_bind   attL1: mutant version of attL; recombination site for the Gateway® LR reaction LR Clonase™
    669..1366    +  CDS            rtTA3 (fragment): reverse tetracycline transactivator 3 activates expression from Tet-responsive promoters in the presence of doxycycline
   1296..1406    +  CDS            VP48: 3 tandem repeats of the minimal activation domain of herpes simplex virus VP16 (Cheng et al., 2013)
   1427..1523    -  protein_bind   attL2: mutant version of attL; recombination site for the Gateway® LR reaction LR Clonase™
   1541..1559    -  promoter       T7 promoter: promoter for bacteriophage T7 RNA polymerase
   1693..2502    +  CDS            KanR: aminoglycoside phosphotransferase; aph(3')-Ia; confers resistance to kanamycin in bacteria or G418 (Geneticin®) in eukaryotes
   2649..3237    +  rep_origin     ori: high-copy-number ColE1/pMB1/pBR322/pUC origin of replication
>Addgene plasmid #224525 | pME EFS-rtTA/rtTA3 (JDW 1230) | addgene full sequence | sequence record 446908 | Addgene NGS Result
CTTTCCTGCGTTATCCCCTGATTCTGTGGATAACCGTATTACCGCCTTTGAGTGAGCTGATACCGCTCGC
CGCAGCCGAACGACCGAGCGCAGCGAGTCAGTGAGCGAGGAAGCGGAAGAGCGCCCAATACGCAAACCGC
CTCTCCCCGCGCGTTGGCCGATTCATTAATGCAGCTGGCACGACAGGTTTCCCGACTGGAAAGCGGGCAG
TGAGCGCAACGCAATTAATACGCGTACCGCTAGCCAGGAAGAGTTTGTAGAAACGCAAAAAGGCCATCCG
TCAGGATGGCCTTCTGCTTAGTTTGATGCCTGGCAGTTTATGGCGGGCGTCCTGCCCGCCACCCTCCGGG
CCGTTGCTTCACAACGTTCAAATCCGCTCCCGGCGGATTTGTCCTACTCAGGAGAGCGTTCACCGACAAA
CAACAGATAAAACGAAAGGCCCAGTCTTCCGACTGAGCCTTTCGTTTTATTTGATGCCTGGCAGTTCCCT
ACTCTCGCGTTAACGCTAGCATGGATGTTTTCCCAGTCACGACGTTGTAAAACGACGGCCAGTCTTAAGC
TCGGGCCCCAAATAATGATTTTATTTTGACTGATAGTGACCTGTTCGTTGCAACAAATTGATGAGCAATG
CTTTTTTATAATGCCAACTTTGTACAAAAAAGCAGGCTATGTCTAGGCTGGACAAGAGCAAAGTCATAAA
CTCTGCTCTGGAATTACTCAATGGAGTCGGTATCGAAGGCCTGACGACAAGGAAACTCGCTCAAAAGCTG
GGAGTTGAGCAGCCTACCCTGTACTGGCACGTGAAGAACAAGCGGGCCCTGCTCGATGCCCTGCCAATCG
AGATGCTGGACAGGCATCATACCCACTCCTGCCCCCTGGAAGGCGAGTCATGGCAAGACTTTCTGCGGAA
CAACGCCAAGTCATACCGCTGTGCTCTCCTCTCACATCGCGACGGGGCTAAAGTGCATCTCGGCACCCGC
CCAACAGAGAAACAGTACGAAACCCTGGAAAATCAGCTCGCGTTCCTGTGTCAGCAAGGCTTCTCCCTGG
AGAACGCACTGTACGCTCTGTCCGCCGTGGGCCACTTTACACTGGGCTGCGTATTGGAGGAACAGGAGCA
TCAAGTAGCAAAAGAGGAAAGAGAGACACCTACCACCGATTCTATGCCCCCACTTCTGAAACAAGCAATT
GAGCTGTTCGACCGGCAGGGAGCCGAACCTGCCTTCCTTTTCGGCCTGGAACTAATCATATGTGGCCTGG
AGAAACAGCTAAAGTGCGAAAGCGGCGGGCCGACCGACGCCCTTGACGATTTTGACTTAGACATGCTCCC
AGCCGATGCCCTTGACGACTTTGACCTTGATATGCTGCCTGCTGACGCTCTTGACGATTTTGACCTTGAC
ATGCTCCCCGGGTAATGATAGGAATTCAGCTTTCTTGTACAAAGTTGGCATTATAAGAAAGCATTGCTTA
TCAATTTGTTGCAACGAACAGGTCACTATCAGTCAAAATAAAATCATTATTTGCCATCCAGCTGATATCC
CCTATAGTGAGTCGTATTACATGGTCATAGCTGTTTCCTGGCAGCTCTGGCCCGTGTCTCAAAATCTCTG
ATGTTACATTGCACAAGATAAAAATATATCATCATGAACAATAAAACTGTCTGCTTACATAAACAGTAAT
ACAAGGGGTGTTATGAGCCATATTCAACGGGAAACGTCGAGGCCGCGATTAAATTCCAACATGGATGCTG
ATTTATATGGGTATAAATGGGCTCGCGATAATGTCGGGCAATCAGGTGCGACAATCTATCGCTTGTATGG
GAAGCCCGATGCGCCAGAGTTGTTTCTGAAACATGGCAAAGGTAGCGTTGCCAATGATGTTACAGATGAG
ATGGTCAGACTAAACTGGCTGACGGAATTTATGCCTCTTCCGACCATCAAGCATTTTATCCGTACTCCTG
ATGATGCATGGTTACTCACCACTGCGATCCCCGGAAAAACAGCATTCCAGGTATTAGAAGAATATCCTGA
TTCAGGTGAAAATATTGTTGATGCGCTGGCAGTGTTCCTGCGCCGGTTGCATTCGATTCCTGTTTGTAAT
TGTCCTTTTAACAGCGATCGCGTATTTCGTCTCGCTCAGGCGCAATCACGAATGAATAACGGTTTGGTTG
ATGCGAGTGATTTTGATGACGAGCGTAATGGCTGGCCTGTTGAACAAGTCTGGAAAGAAATGCATAAACT
TTTGCCATTCTCACCGGATTCAGTCGTCACTCATGGTGATTTCTCACTTGATAACCTTATTTTTGACGAG
GGGAAATTAATAGGTTGTATTGATGTTGGACGAGTCGGAATCGCAGACCGATACCAGGATCTTGCCATCC
TATGGAACTGCCTCGGTGAGTTTTCTCCTTCATTACAGAAACGGCTTTTTCAAAAATATGGTATTGATAA
TCCTGATATGAATAAATTGCAGTTTCATTTGATGCTCGATGAGTTTTTCTAATCAGAATTGGTTAATTGG
TTGTAACACTGGCAGAGCATTACGCTGACTTGACGGGACGGCGCAAGCTCATGACCAAAATCCCTTAACG
TGAGTTACGCGTCGTTCCACTGAGCGTCAGACCCCGTAGAAAAGATCAAAGGATCTTCTTGAGATCCTTT
TTTTCTGCGCGTAATCTGCTGCTTGCAAACAAAAAAACCACCGCTACCAGCGGTGGTTTGTTTGCCGGAT
CAAGAGCTACCAACTCTTTTTCCGAAGGTAACTGGCTTCAGCAGAGCGCAGATACCAAATACTGTTCTTC
TAGTGTAGCCGTAGTTAGGCCACCACTTCAAGAACTCTGTAGCACCGCCTACATACCTCGCTCTGCTAAT
CCTGTTACCAGTGGCTGCTGCCAGTGGCGATAAGTCGTGTCTTACCGGGTTGGACTCAAGACGATAGTTA
CCGGATAAGGCGCAGCGGTCGGGCTGAACGGGGGGTTCGTGCACACAGCCCAGCTTGGAGCGAACGACCT
ACACCGAACTGAGATACCTACAGCGTGAGCTATGAGAAAGCGCCACGCTTCCCGAAGGGAGAAAGGCGGA
CAGGTATCCGGTAAGCGGCAGGGTCGGAACAGGAGAGCGCACGAGGGAGCTTCCAGGGGGAAACGCCTGG
TATCTTTATAGTCCTGTCGGGTTTCGCCACCTCTGACTTGAGCGTCGATTTTTGTGATGCTCGTCAGGGG
GGCGGAGCCTATGGAAAAACGCCAGCAACGCGGCCTTTTTACGGTTCCTGGCCTTTTGCTGGCCTTTTGC
TCACATGTT
